>Addgene plasmid #77688 | PFKFB2 gRNA (BRDN0001147256) | addgene full sequence | sequence record 188242 | Addgene Assembled Sequence
CCCGGGTGCAAAGATGGATAAAGTTTTAAACAGAGAGGAATCTTTGCAGCTAATGGACCTTCTAGGTCTT
GAAAGGAGTGGGAATTGGCTCCGGTGCCCGTCAGTGGGCAGAGCGCACATCGCCCACAGTCCCCGAGAAG
TTGGGGGGAGGGGTCGGCAATTGATCCGGTGCCTAGAGAAGGTGGCGCGGGGTAAACTGGGAAAGTGATG
TCGTGTACTGGCTCCGCCTTTTTCCCGAGGGTGGGGGAGAACCGTATATAAGTGCAGTAGTCGCCGTGAA
CGTTCTTTTTCGCAACGGGTTTGCCGCCAGAACACAGGTAAGTGCCGTGTGTGGTTCCCGCGGGCCTGGC
CTCTTTACGGGTTATGGCCCTTGCGTGCCTTGAATTACTTCCACCTGGCTGCAGTACGTGATTCTTGATC
CCGAGCTTCGGGTTGGAAGTGGGTGGGAGAGTTCGAGGCCTTGCGCTTAAGGAGCCCCTTCGCCTCGTGC
TTGAGTTGAGGCCTGGCCTGGGCGCTGGGGCCGCCGCGTGCGAATCTGGTGGCACCTTCGCGCCTGTCTC
GCTGCTTTCGATAAGTCTCTAGCCATTTAAAATTTTTGATGACCTGCTGCGACGCTTTTTTTCTGGCAAG
ATAGTCTTGTAAATGCGGGCCAAGATCTGCACACTGGTATTTCGGTTTTTGGGGCCGCGGGCGGCGACGG
GGCCCGTGCGTCCCAGCGCACATGTTCGGCGAGGCGGGGCCTGCGAGCGCGGCCACCGAGAATCGGACGG
GGGTAGTCTCAAGCTGGCCGGCCTGCTCTGGTGCCTGGCCTCGCGCCGCCGTGTATCGCCCCGCCCTGGG
CGGCAAGGCTGGCCCGGTCGGCACCAGTTGCGTGAGCGGAAAGATGGCCGCTTCCCGGCCCTGCTGCAGG
GAGCTCAAAATGGAGGACGCGGCGCTCGGGAGAGCGGGCGGGTGAGTCACCCACACAAAGGAAAAGGGCC
TTTCCGTCCTCAGCCGTCGCTTCATGTGACTCCACGGAGTACCGGGCGCCGTCCAGGCACCTCGATTAGT
TCTCGAGCTTTTGGAGTACGTCGTCTTTAGGTTGGGGGGAGGGGTTTTATGCGATGGAGTTTCCCCACAC
TGAGTGGGTGGAGACTGAAGTTAGGCCAGCTTGGCACTTGATGTAATTCTCCTTGGAATTTGCCCTTTTT
GAGTTTGGATCTTGGTTCATTCTCAAGCCTCAGACAGTGGTTCAAAGTTTTTTTCTTCCATTTCAGGTGT
CGTGACGTACGGCCACCATGACCGAGTACAAGCCCACGGTGCGCCTCGCCACCCGCGACGACGTCCCCAG
GGCCGTACGCACCCTCGCCGCCGCGTTCGCCGACTACCCCGCCACGCGCCACACCGTCGATCCGGACCGC
CACATCGAGCGGGTCACCGAGCTGCAAGAACTCTTCCTCACGCGCGTCGGGCTCGACATCGGCAAGGTGT
GGGTCGCGGACGACGGCGCCGCCGTGGCGGTCTGGACCACGCCGGAGAGCGTCGAAGCGGGGGCGGTGTT
CGCCGAGATCGGCCCGCGCATGGCCGAGTTGAGCGGTTCCCGGCTGGCCGCGCAGCAACAGATGGAAGGC
CTCCTGGCGCCGCACCGGCCCAAGGAGCCCGCGTGGTTCCTGGCCACCGTCGGAGTCTCGCCCGACCACC
AGGGCAAGGGTCTGGGCAGCGCCGTCGTGCTCCCCGGAGTGGAGGCGGCCGAGCGCGCCGGGGTGCCCGC
CTTCCTGGAGACCTCCGCGCCCCGCAACCTCCCCTTCTACGAGCGGCTCGGCTTCACCGTCACCGCCGAC
GTCGAGGTGCCCGAAGGACCGCGCACCTGGTGCATGACCCGCAAGCCCGGTGCCTGAACGCGTTAAGTCG
ACAATCAACCTCTGGATTACAAAATTTGTGAAAGATTGACTGGTATTCTTAACTATGTTGCTCCTTTTAC
GCTATGTGGATACGCTGCTTTAATGCCTTTGTATCATGCTATTGCTTCCCGTATGGCTTTCATTTTCTCC
TCCTTGTATAAATCCTGGTTGCTGTCTCTTTATGAGGAGTTGTGGCCCGTTGTCAGGCAACGTGGCGTGG
TGTGCACTGTGTTTGCTGACGCAACCCCCACTGGTTGGGGCATTGCCACCACCTGTCAGCTCCTTTCCGG
GACTTTCGCTTTCCCCCTCCCTATTGCCACGGCGGAACTCATCGCCGCCTGCCTTGCCCGCTGCTGGACA
GGGGCTCGGCTGTTGGGCACTGACAATTCCGTGGTGTTGTCGGGGAAATCATCGTCCTTTCCTTGGCTGC
TCGCCTGTGTTGCCACCTGGATTCTGCGCGGGACGTCCTTCTGCTACGTCCCTTCGGCCCTCAATCCAGC
GGACCTTCCTTCCCGCGGCCTGCTGCCGGCTCTGCGGCCTCTTCCGCGTCTTCGCCTTCGCCCTCAGACG
AGTCGGATCTCCCTTTGGGCCGCCTCCCCGCGTCGACTTTAAGACCAATGACTTACAAGGCAGCTGTAGA
TCTTAGCCACTTTTTAAAAGAAAAGGGGGGACTGGAAGGGCTAATTCACTCCCAACGAAGACAAGATCTG
CTTTTTGCTTGTACTGGGTCTCTCTGGTTAGACCAGATCTGAGCCTGGGAGCTCTCTGGCTAACTAGGGA
ACCCACTGCTTAAGCCTCAATAAAGCTTGCCTTGAGTGCTTCAAGTAGTGTGTGCCCGTCTGTTGTGTGA
CTCTGGTAACTAGAGATCCCTCAGACCCTTTTAGTCAGTGTGGAAAATCTCTAGCAGTACGTATAGTAGT
TCATGTCATCTTATTATTCAGTATTTATAACTTGCAAAGAAATGAATATCAGAGAGTGAGAGGAACTTGT
TTATTGCAGCTTATAATGGTTACAAATAAAGCAATAGCATCACAAATTTCACAAATAAAGCATTTTTTTC
ACTGCATTCTAGTTGTGGTTTGTCCAAACTCATCAATGTATCTTATCATGTCTGGCTCTAGCTATCCCGC
CCCTAACTCCGCCCATCCCGCCCCTAACTCCGCCCAGTTCCGCCCATTCTCCGCCCCATGGCTGACTAAT
TTTTTTTATTTATGCAGAGGCCGAGGCCGCCTCGGCCTCTGAGCTATTCCAGAAGTAGTGAGGAGGCTTT
TTTGGAGGCCTAGGGACGTACCCAATTCGCCCTATAGTGAGTCGTATTACGCGCGCTCACTGGCCGTCGT
TTTACAACGTCGTGACTGGGAAAACCCTGGCGTTACCCAACTTAATCGCCTTGCAGCACATCCCCCTTTC
GCCAGCTGGCGTAATAGCGAAGAGGCCCGCACCGATCGCCCTTCCCAACAGTTGCGCAGCCTGAATGGCG
AATGGG
[124 nt withheld, positions 3367-3490]
C
[91 nt withheld, positions 3492-3582]
A
[49 nt withheld, positions 3584-3632]
CCTTTGACGTTGGAGTCCACGTTCTTT
[37 nt withheld, positions 3660-3696]
ACCCTATCTCGGTCTATTCTTTTGATTTATAAGGGATTTTGCCGATTTCGGCCTATTGGTTAAAAAATGA
GCTGATTTAACAAAAATTTAACGCGAATTTTAACAAAATATTAACGCTTACAATTTAGGTGGCACTTTTC
GGGGAAATGTGCGCGGAACCCCTATTTGTTTATTTTTCTAAATACATTCAAATATGTATCCGCTCATGAG
ACAATAACCCTGATAAATGCTTCAATAATATTGAAAAAGGAAGAGTATGAGTATTCAACATTTCCGTGTC
GCCCTTATTCCCTTTTTTGCGGCATTTTGCCTTCCTGTTTTTGCTCACCCAGAAACGCTGGTGAAAGTAA
AAGATGCTGAAGATCAGTTGGGTGCACGAGTGGGTTACATCGAACTGGATCTCAACAGCGGTAAGATCCT
TGAGAGTTTTCGCCCCGAAGAACGTTTTCCAATGATGAGCACTTTTAAAGTTCTGCTATGTGGCGCGGTA
TTATCCCGTATTGACGCCGGGCAAGAGCAACTCGGTCGCCGCATACACTATTCTCAGAATGACTTGGTTG
AGTACTCACCAGTCACAGAAAAGCATCTTACGGATGGCATGACAGTAAGAGAATTATGCAGTGCTGCCAT
AACCATGAGTGATAACACTGCGGCCAACTTACTTCTGACAACGATCGGAGGACCGAAGGAGCTAACCGCT
TTTTTGCACAACATGGGGGATCATGTAACTCGCCTTGATCGTTGGGAACCGGAGCTGAATGAAGCCATAC
CAAACGACGAGCGTGACACCACGATGCCTGTAGCAATGGCAACAACGTTGCGCAAACTATTAACTGGCGA
ACTACTTACTCTAGCTTCCCGGCAACAATTAATAGACTGGATGGAGGCGGATAAAGTTGCAGGACCACTT
CTGCGCTCGGCCCTTCCGGCTGGCTGGTTTATTGCTGATAAATCTGGAGCCGGTGAGCGTGGGTCTCGCG
GTATCATTGCAGCACTGGGGCCAGATGGTAAGCCCTCCCGTATCGTAGTTATCTACACGACGGGGAGTCA
GGCAACTATGGATGAACGAAATAGACAGATCGCTGAGATAGGTGCCTCACTGATTAAGCATTGGTAACTG
TCAGACCAAGTTTACTCATATATACTTTAGATTGATTTAAAACTTCATTTTTAATTTAAAAGGATCTAGG
TGAAGATCCTTTTTGATAATCTCATGACCAAAATCCCTTAACGTGAGTTTTCGTTCCACTGAGCGTCAGA
CCCCGTAGAAAAGATCAAAGGATCTTCTTGAGATCCTTTTTTTCTGCGCGTAATCTGCTGCTTGCAAACA
AAAAAACCACCGCTACCAGCGGTGGTTTGTTTGCCGGATCAAGAGCTACCAACTCTTTTTCCGAAGGTAA
CTGGCTTCAGCAGAGCGCAGATACCAAATACTGTTCTTCTAGTGTAGCCGTAGTTAGGCCACCACTTCAA
GAACTCTGTAGCACCGCCTACATACCTCGCTCTGCTAATCCTGTTACCAGTGGCTGCTGCCAGTGGCGAT
AAGTCGTGTCTTACCGGGTTGGACTCAAGACGATAGTTACCGGATAAGGCGCAGCGGTCGGGCTGAACGG
GGGGTTCGTGCACACAGCCCAGCTTGGAGCGAACGACCTACACCGAACTGAGATACCTACAGCGTGAGCT
ATGAGAAAGCGCCACGCTTCCCGAAGGGAGAAAGGCGGACAGGTATCCGGTAAGCGGCAGGGTCGGAACA
GGAGAGCGCACGAGGGAGCTTCCAGGGGGAAACGCCTGGTATCTTTATAGTCCTGTCGGGTTTCGCCACC
TCTGACTTGAGCGTCGATTTTTGTGATGCTCGTCAGGGGGGCGGAGCCTATGGAAAAACGCCAGCAACGC
GGCCTTTTTACGGTTCCTGGCCTTTTGCTGGCCTTTTGCTCACATGTTCTTTCCTGCGTTATCCCCTGAT
TCTGTGGATAACCGTATTACCGCCTTTGAGTGAGCTGATACCGCTCGCCGCAGCCGAACGACCGAGCGCA
GCGAGTCAGTGAGCGAGGAAGCGGAAGAGCGCCCAATACGCAAACCGCCTCTCCCCGCGCGTTGGCCGAT
TCATTAATGCAGCTGGCACGACAGGTTTCCCGACTGGAAAGCGGGCAGTGAGCGCAACGCAATTAATGTG
AGTTAGCTCACTCATTAGGCACCCCAGGCTTTACACTTTATGCTTCCGGCTCGTATGTTGTGTGGAATTG
TGAGCGGATAACAATTTCACACAGGAAACAGCTATGACCATGATTACGCCAAGCGCGCAATTAACCCTCA
CTAAAGGGAACAAAAGCTGGAGCTGCAAGCTTAATGTAGTCTTATGCAATACTCTTGTAGTCTTGCAACA
TGGTAACGATGAGTTAGCAACATGCCTTACAAGGAGAGAAAAAGCACCGTGCATGCCGATTGGTGGAAGT
AAGGTGGTACGATCGTGCCTTATTAGGAAGGCAACAGACGGGTCTGACATGGATTGGACGAACCACTGAA
TTGCCGCATTGCAGAGATATTGTATTTAAGTGCCTAGCTCGATACATAAACGGGTCTCTCTGGTTAGACC
AGATCTGAGCCTGGGAGCTCTCTGGCTAACTAGGGAACCCACTGCTTAAGCCTCAATAAAGCTTGCCTTG
AGTGCTTCAAGTAGTGTGTGCCCGTCTGTTGTGTGACTCTGGTAACTAGAGATCCCTCAGACCCTTTTAG
TCAGTGTGGAAAATCTCTAGCAGTGGCGCCCGAACAGGGACTTGAAAGCGAAAGGGAAACCAGAGGAGCT
CTCTCGACGCAGGACTCGGCTTGCTGAAGCGCGCACGGCAAGAGGCGAGGGGCGGCGACTGGTGAGTACG
CCAAAAATTTTGACTAGCGGAGGCTAGAAGGAGAGAGATGGGTGCGAGAGCGTCAGTATTAAGCGGGGGA
GAATTAGATCGCGATGGGAAAAAATTCGGTTAAGGCCAGGGGGAAAGAAAAAATATAAATTAAAACATAT
AGTATGGGCAAGCAGGGAGCTAGAACGATTCGCAGTTAATCCTGGCCTGTTAGAAACATCAGAAGGCTGT
AGACAAATACTGGGACAGCTACAACCATCCCTTCAGACAGGATCAGAAGAACTTAGATCATTATATAATA
CAGTAGCAACCCTCTATTGTGTGCATCAAAGGATAGAGATAAAAGACACCAAGGAAGCTTTAGACAAGAT
AGAGGAAGAGCAAAACAAAAGTAAGACCACCGCACAGCAAGCGGCCGCTGATCTTCAGACCTGGAGGAGG
AGATATGAGGGACAATTGGAGAAGTGAATTATATAAATATAAAGTAGTAAAAATTGAACCATTAGGAGTA
GCACCCACCAAGGCAAAGAGAAGAGTGGTGCAGAGAGAAAAAAGAGCAGTGGGAATAGGAGCTTTGTTCC
TTGGGTTCTTGGGAGCAGCAGGAAGCACTATGGGCGCAGCGTCAATGACGCTGACGGTACAGGCCAGACA
ATTATTGTCTGGTATAGTGCAGCAGCAGAACAATTTGCTGAGGGCTATTGAGGCGCAACAGCATCTGTTG
CAACTCACAGTCTGGGGCATCAAGCAGCTCCAGGCAAGAATCCTGGCTGTGGAAAGATACCTAAAGGATC
AACAGCTCCTGGGGATTTGGGGTTGCTCTGGAAAACTCATTTGCACCACTGCTGTGCCTTGGAATGCTAG
TTGGAGTAATAAATCTCTGGAACAGATTTGGAATCACACGACCTGGATGGAGTGGGACAGAGAAATTAAC
AATTACACAAGCTTAATACACTCCTTAATTGAAGAATCGCAAAACCAGCAAGAAAAGAATGAACAAGAAT
TATTGGAATTAGATAAATGGGCAAGTTTGTGGAATTGGTTTAACATAACAAATTGGCTGTGGTATATAAA
ATTATTCATAATGATAGTAGGAGGCTTGGTAGGTTTAAGAATAGTTTTTGCTGTACTTTCTATAGTGAAT
AGAGTTAGGCAGGGATATTCACCATTATCGTTTCAGACCCACCTCCCAACCCCGAGGGGACCCAGAGAGG
GCCTATTTCCCATGATTCCTTCATATTTGCATATACGATACAAGGCTGTTAGAGAGATAATTAGAATTAA
TTTGACTGTAAACACAAAGATATTAGTACAAAATACGTGACGTAGAAAGTAATAATTTCTTGGGTAGTTT
GCAGTTTTAAAATTATGTTTTAAAATGGACTATCATATGCTTACCGTAACTTGAAAGTATTTCGATTTCT
TGGCTTTATATATCTTGTGGAAAGGACGAAACACCGAAAGCGAGTTCAATCTCTTGGTTTTAGAGCTAGA
AATAGCAAGTTAAAATAAGGCTAGTCCGTTATCAACTTGAAAAAGTGGCACCGAGTCGGTGCTTTTTTAA
GCTTGGCGTAACTAGATCTTGAGACAAATGGCAGTATTCATCCACAATTTTAAAAGAAAAGGGGGGATTG
GGGGGTACAGTGCAGGGGAAAGAATAGTAGACATAATAGCAACAGACATACAAACTAAAGAATTACAAAA
ACAAATTACAAAAATTCAAAATTTTCGGGTTTATTACAGGGACAGCAGAGATCCACTTTGGCGCCGGCTC
GAGGGGG
Features (pLannotate 1.2.2; 29 found; start..end, strand, type, name):
     14..80      +  CDS            small t antigen (fragment): SV40 (simian virus 40) small t antigen
    106..317     +  promoter       EF-1α core promoter: core promoter for human elongation factor EF-1α
    318..1256    +  intron         EF-1α intron A: intron upstream of the start codon of human EF-1α
   1278..1877    +  CDS            PuroR (fragment): puromycin N-acetyltransferase; pac from Streptomyces; confers resistance to puromycin
   1893..2481    +  misc_feature   WPRE: woodchuck hepatitis virus posttranscriptional regulatory element
   2532..2551    +  misc_feature   cPPT/CTS (fragment): central polypurine tract and central termination sequence of HIV-1
   2553..2786    +  LTR            3' LTR (ΔU3): self-inactivating 3' long terminal repeat (LTR) from HIV-1
   2864..2985    +  polyA_signal   SV40 poly(A) signal: SV40 polyadenylation signal
   3025..3160    +  rep_origin     SV40 ori: SV40 origin of replication
   3181..3199    -  promoter       T7 promoter: promoter for bacteriophage T7 RNA polymerase
   3207..3362    +  CDS            lacZα (fragment): LacZα fragment of β-galactosidase; lacZ fragment
   3367..3795    +  rep_origin     f1 ori (sequence partly withheld): f1 bacteriophage origin of replication; arrow indicates direction of (+) strand synthesis
   3848..3952    +  promoter       AmpR promoter: bla
   3953..4813    +  CDS            AmpR: β-lactamase; bla; confers resistance to ampicillin, carbenicillin, and related antibiotics
   4984..5572    +  rep_origin     ori: high-copy-number ColE1/pMB1/pBR322/pUC origin of replication
   5755..5847    +  CDS            lacI (fragment): lac repressor; lacI; The lac repressor binds to the lac operator to inhibit transcription in E. coli. This inhibition can be relieved by adding lactose or isopropyl-β-D-thiogalactopyranoside (IPTG).
   5860..5881    +  protein_bind   CAP binding site: CAP binding activates transcription in the presence of cAMP. E. coli catabolite activator protein
   5896..5926    +  promoter       lac promoter: promoter for the E. coli lac operon
   5934..5950    +  protein_bind   lac operator: The lac repressor binds to the lac operator to inhibit transcription in E. coli. This inhibition can be relieved by adding lactose or isopropyl-β-D-thiogalactopyranoside (IPTG). lac repressor encoded by lacI
   5995..6013    +  promoter       T3 promoter: promoter for bacteriophage T3 RNA polymerase
   6041..6267    +  promoter       RSV promoter: Rous sarcoma virus enhancer/promoter
   6268..6448    +  LTR            5' LTR (truncated): truncated 5' long terminal repeat (LTR) from HIV-1
   6495..6620    +  misc_feature   HIV-1 Ψ: packaging signal of human immunodeficiency virus type 1
   6604..6967    +  CDS            HIV-1 gag (fragment): gag protein from human immunodeficiency virus 1; gag
   7113..7346    +  misc_feature   RRE: The Rev response element (RRE) of HIV-1 allows for Rev-dependent mRNA export from the nucleus to the cytoplasm.
   7723..7749    +  CDS            Rev (fragment): human immunodeficiency virus 1 (HIV-1) Rev protein; rev; enhances nuclear export of unspliced and incompletely spliced viral mRNAs
   7753..7993    +  promoter       U6 promoter: RNA polymerase III promoter for human U6 snRNA
   8023..8098    +  misc_RNA       gRNA scaffold: guide RNA scaffold for the Streptococcus pyogenes CRISPR/Cas9 system
   8154..8271    +  misc_feature   cPPT/CTS: central polypurine tract and central termination sequence of HIV-1
