[The description below was written by a language model from this plasmid's Addgene catalogue record and pLannotate feature annotations shown in this document.]
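Description:
PFKFB2 gRNA (BRDN0001147256) is a third-generation lentiviral single-guide RNA plasmid built on the lentiGuide-Puro backbone and designed to target human PFKFB2, the gene encoding a PFK-2/FBPase-2 isoform. It is maintained in E. coli as a high-copy plasmid through a ColE1/pUC-type origin with ampicillin resistance (β-lactamase). The backbone also carries an f1 origin, an SV40 origin and poly(A) signal, and remnants of lac and T7/T3 cloning-vector sequences that play no role in the payload.

The lentiviral cassette begins with an RSV promoter fused to a truncated HIV-1 5' LTR, which makes genomic RNA production Tat-independent. This is followed by the Ψ packaging signal with a partial gag sequence and the Rev response element. A human U6 RNA polymerase III promoter drives the 20-nt PFKFB2-specific spacer joined to the Streptococcus pyogenes Cas9 guide scaffold. Downstream lie a cPPT/CTS element, which aids nuclear import of the viral genome, and an EF-1α promoter with its intron A expressing puromycin N-acetyltransferase for selection of transduced mammalian cells. A WPRE enhances transcript expression, and a ΔU3 self-inactivating 3' LTR closes the cassette.

The plasmid does not encode Cas9, so it is meant to be used with a separate Cas9 vector or in cells that already express Cas9. The guide was designed against two PFKFB2 reference transcripts and belongs to a human kinome gRNA collection. It is suited to knockout of PFKFB2 by lentiviral delivery.
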