Addgene plasmid #77688: PFKFB2 gRNA (BRDN0001147256)
Purpose: 3rd generation lentiviral gRNA plasmid targeting human PFKFB2
Depositing lab: John Doench & David Root. Depositing organization: Broad Institute. Publication: Optimized sgRNA design to maximize activity and minimize off-target effects of CRISPR-Cas9. Doench JG, Fusi N, Sullender M, Hegde M, Vaimberg EW, Donovan KF, Smith I, Tothova Z, Wilen C, Orchard R, Virgin HW, Listgarten J, Root DE. Nat Biotechnol. 2016 Jan 18. doi: 10.1038/nbt.3437. PubMed 26780180.
Backbone
  Vector backbone: lentiGuide-Puro
  Backbone manufacturer: Zhang Lab (Addgene plasmid # 52963)
  Vector type: Mammalian Expression, Lentiviral, CRISPR
  Selectable markers: Puromycin
Growth in bacteria
  Bacterial resistance: Ampicillin, 100 μg/mL
  Growth temperature: 37°C
  Growth strain: DH5alpha
  Copy number: High Copy
Gene/Insert
  Gene/Insert name: PFKFB2 (alt names: PFKFB2; NM_001018053.1)
  gRNA/shRNA sequence: AAAGCGAGTTCAATCTCTTG
  Species: H. sapiens (human)
  Entrez Gene: PFKFB2 (a.k.a. PFK-2/FBPase-2)
  Promoter: hU6
  Cloning method: Unknown
  Sequencing primers: 5′ U6-F; 3′ pS2-R
Terms and licenses: Academic/Nonprofit Terms; Industry Terms: Not Available to Industry
Depositor comments: The gRNA was designed to target the following Genbank reference sequence(s): NM_001018053.1,NM_006212.2. Note that this plasmid does NOT contain Cas9. It should be used in conjunction with lentiCas9-Blast (Addgene #52962) or otherwise with cell lines already expressing Cas9. Browse the full kinome gRNA library at http://www.addgene.org/pooled-library/broadgpp-human-kinome/ or visit http://www.broadinstitute.org/rnai/public/ for detailed protocols and information.
How to cite: PFKFB2 gRNA (BRDN0001147256) was a gift from John Doench & David Root (Addgene plasmid # 77688 ; http://n2t.net/addgene:77688 ; RRID:Addgene_77688)
