>Addgene plasmid #77688 | PFKFB2 gRNA (BRDN0001147256) | depositor partial sequence | sequence record 145148 | Target Sequence
AAAGCGAGTTCAATCTCTTG
