>Addgene plasmid #77688 | PFKFB2 gRNA (BRDN0001147256) | addgene partial sequence | sequence record 188241 | hU6-F
GACTATCATATGCTTACCGTAACTTGAAAGTATTTCGATTTCTTGGCTTTATATATCTTGTGGAAAGGAC
GAAACACCGAAAGCGAGTTCAATCTCTTGGTTTTAGAGCTAGAAATAGCAAGTTAAAATAAGGCTAGTCC
GTTATCAACTTGAAAAAGTGGCACCGAGTCGGTGCTTTTTTAAGCTTGGCGTAACTAGATCTTGAGACAA
ATGGCAGTATTCATCCACAATTTTAAAAGAAAAGGGGGGATTGGGGGGTACAGTGCAGGGGAAAGAATAG
TAGACATAATAGCAACAGACATACAAACTAAAGAATTACAAAAACAAATTACAAAAATTCAAAATTTTCG
GGTTTATTACAGGGCACAGCAGAGATCCACTTTGGCGCCGGCTCNAGGGGGCCCGGGTGCAAAGATGGAT
AAAGTTTTAAACAGAGAGGAATCTTTGCCAGCTAATGNACCTTCNAGGTCTTGAAAGGAGTGGGANTTGG
CTCCGGGTGCCCCGTCAGTGGGCAGAGCNCACATCGCCCCACAGTCCCCGAGAAGTTGGGGGGGAGGGGG
TCCNGCCATT
